Addgene plasmid #168447: pTL386
Purpose: pGBKT7 yeast two-hybrid plasmid
Depositing lab: Sophien Kamoun. Depositing organization: Sainsbury Laboratory, Norwich. Publication: A single amino acid polymorphism in a conserved effector of the multihost blast fungus pathogen expands host-target binding spectrum. Bentham AR, Petit-Houdenot Y, Win J, Chuma I, Terauchi R, Banfield MJ, Kamoun S, Langner T. PLoS Pathog. 2021 Nov 10;17(11):e1009957. doi: 10.1371/journal.ppat.1009957. eCollection 2021 Nov. PubMed 34758051.
Backbone
  Vector backbone: pGBKT7
  Vector type: Yeast Expression
Growth in bacteria
  Bacterial resistance: Kanamycin, 50 μg/mL
  Growth temperature: 37°C
  Growth strain: DH5alpha
  Copy number: High Copy
Gene/Insert
  Gene/Insert name: OsaHIP07
  Species: Oryza sativa
  Cloning method: Unknown
Terms and licenses: Academic/Nonprofit Terms; Industry Terms: Not Available to Industry
How to cite: pTL386 was a gift from Sophien Kamoun (Addgene plasmid # 168447 ; http://n2t.net/addgene:168447 ; RRID:Addgene_168447)
