[The description below was written by a language model from this plasmid's Addgene catalogue record and pLannotate feature annotations shown in this document.]
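Description:
pTL386 is a yeast two-hybrid "bait" plasmid built on the pGBKT7 backbone, carrying a rice (Oryza sativa) insert recorded as OsaHIP07. It is an E. coli–yeast shuttle vector. In bacteria it replicates at high copy from a ColE1/pUC-type origin and is selected with kanamycin through the Tn5 aminoglycoside phosphotransferase (NeoR/KanR) gene, which is driven by the AmpR (bla) promoter. In Saccharomyces cerevisiae it is maintained episomally by the 2μ origin and selected by tryptophan prototrophy through the TRP1 marker and its own promoter. An f1 origin is also present, along with several short backbone remnants (lacZα, lacI, rop, bom, ble and poly(A) fragments) that have no apparent functional role.

The expression cassette uses the constitutive yeast ADH1 promoter to drive the GAL4 DNA-binding domain, followed by the cloning region containing the insert and then the T7 and ADH1 terminators. The annotation detects a roughly 200 bp coding segment in this position with similarity to the rice protein Pi21, which is involved in defence responses to Magnaporthe oryzae. This fits a rice insert related to that protein, although the feature table does not label it as OsaHIP07 and the exact insert boundaries and cloning method are not recorded. A T7 promoter sits between the GAL4 domain and the insert, which allows in vitro transcription/translation of the insert without the GAL4 moiety.

In a two-hybrid assay, the GAL4 DNA-binding-domain fusion is co-expressed with a partner fused to an activation domain, and an interaction between the two reconstitutes GAL4 activity and switches on reporter genes. The associated publication concerns host-target binding by a conserved blast fungus effector, so this plasmid was presumably used to test such effector–rice protein interactions.
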