Features (pLannotate 1.2.2; 24 found; start..end, strand, type, name):
     30..734     +  promoter       ADH1 promoter: S. cerevisiae ADH1; promoter for alcohol dehydrogenase 1
    762..1202    +  CDS            GAL4 DNA binding domain: DNA binding domain of the GAL4 transcriptional activator; Saccharomyces cerevisiae GAL4 (truncated)
   1213..1231    +  promoter       T7 promoter: promoter for bacteriophage T7 RNA polymerase
   1314..1514    +  CDS            PI21 (fragment): PI21_ORYSJ - Also known as rMg40. Experimental evidence at transcript level: Swiss-Prot protein existence level 2. Involved in defense responses (PubMed:19696351, PubMed:26740780). Contributes to slowing defense responses toward Magnaporthe oryzae (PubMed:19696351). From Oryza sativa subsp. japonica (Rice).
   1607..1654    +  terminator     T7 terminator: transcription terminator for bacteriophage T7 RNA polymerase
   1681..1868    +  terminator     ADH1 terminator: S. cerevisiae ADH1; transcription terminator for the S. cerevisiae alcohol dehydrogenase 1 (ADH1) gene
   1916..1932    -  protein_bind   lac operator: The lac repressor binds to the lac operator to inhibit transcription in E. coli. This inhibition can be relieved by adding lactose or isopropyl-β-D-thiogalactopyranoside (IPTG). lac repressor encoded by lacI
   1940..1970    -  promoter       lac promoter: promoter for the E. coli lac operon
   1985..2006    -  protein_bind   CAP binding site: CAP binding activates transcription in the presence of cAMP. E. coli catabolite activator protein
   2019..2111    -  CDS            lacI (fragment): lac repressor; lacI; The lac repressor binds to the lac operator to inhibit transcription in E. coli. This inhibition can be relieved by adding lactose or isopropyl-β-D-thiogalactopyranoside (IPTG).
   2294..2882    -  rep_origin     ori: high-copy-number ColE1/pMB1/pBR322/pUC origin of replication
   3104..3120    +  polyA_signal   bGH poly(A) signal (fragment): bovine growth hormone polyadenylation signal
   3211..3258    -  polyA_signal   HSV TK poly(A) signal: herpes simplex virus thymidine kinase polyadenylation signal (Cole and Stacy, 1985)
   3317..3469    -  CDS            ble (fragment): BLE_KLEPN - Experimental evidence at protein level: Swiss-Prot protein existence level 1. Binding protein with a strong affinity to the bleomycin family of antibiotics. Binds to CL990; an antimitotic-antibiotic compound. From Klebsiella pneumoniae.
   3490..4284    -  CDS            NeoR/KanR: aminoglycoside phosphotransferase from Tn5; aph(3')-II (or nptII); confers resistance to neomycin, kanamycin, and G418 (Geneticin®)
   4285..4389    -  promoter       AmpR promoter: bla
   4416..5758    -  rep_origin     2μ ori: yeast 2μ plasmid origin of replication
   5826..5861    +  CDS            rop (fragment): Rop protein, which maintains plasmids at low copy number; rop
   5963..6012    +  misc_feature   bom (fragment): basis of mobility region from pBR322
   6151..6298    +  promoter       TRP1 promoter: S. cerevisiae TRP1
   6299..6973    +  CDS            TRP1: phosphoribosylanthranilate isomerase, required for tryptophan biosynthesis; S. cerevisiae TRP1; yeast auxotrophic marker
   7024..7075    +  misc_feature   bom (fragment): basis of mobility region from pBR322
   7103..7531    -  rep_origin     f1 ori (sequence partly withheld): f1 bacteriophage origin of replication; arrow indicates direction of (+) strand synthesis
   7535..29      -  CDS            lacZα (fragment) (across the origin): LacZα fragment of β-galactosidase; lacZ fragment
>Addgene plasmid #168447 | pTL386 | addgene full sequence | sequence record 349985 | Addgene NGS Result
CGGTGCGGGCCTCTTCGCTATTACGCCAGATCCTTTTGTTGTTTCCGGGTGTACAATATGGACTTCCTCT
TTTCTGGCAACCAAACCCATACATCGGGATTCCTATAATACCTTCGTTGGTCTCCCTAACATGTAGGTGG
CGGAGGGGAGATATACAATAGAACAGATACCAGACAAGACATAATGGGCTAAACAAGACTACACCAATTA
CACTGCCTCATTGATGGTGGTACATAACGAACTAATACTGTAGCCCTAGACTTGATAGCCATCATCATAT
CGAAGTTTCACTACCCTTTTTCCATTTGCCATCTATTGAAGTAATAATAGGCGCATGCAACTTCTTTTCT
TTTTTTTTCTTTTCTCTCTCCCCCGTTGTTGTCTCACCATATCCGCAATGACAAAAAAATGATGGAAGAC
ACTAAAGGAAAAAATTAACGACAAAGACAGCACCAACAGATGTCGTTGTTCCAGAGCTGATGAGGGGTAT
CTCGAAGCACACGAAACTTTTTCCTTCCTTCATTCACGCACACTACTCTCTAATGAGCAACGGTATACGG
CCTTCCTTCCAGTTACTTGAATTTGAAATAAAAAAAAGTTTGCTGTCTTGCTATCAAGTATAAATAGACC
TGCAATTATTAATCTTTTGTTTCCTCGTCATTGTTCTCGTTCCCTTTCTTCCTTGTTTCTTTTTCTGCAC
AATATTTCAAGCTATACCAAGCATACAATCAACTCCAAGCTTGAAGCAAGCCTCCTGAAAGATGAAGCTA
CTGTCTTCTATCGAACAAGCATGCGATATTTGCCGACTTAAAAAGCTCAAGTGCTCCAAAGAAAAACCGA
AGTGCGCCAAGTGTCTGAAGAACAACTGGGAGTGTCGCTACTCTCCCAAAACCAAAAGGTCTCCGCTGAC
TAGGGCACATCTGACAGAAGTGGAATCAAGGCTAGAAAGACTGGAACAGCTATTTCTACTGATTTTTCCT
CGAGAAGACCTTGACATGATTTTGAAAATGGATTCTTTACAGGATATAAAAGCATTGTTAACAGGATTAT
TTGTACAAGATAATGTGAATAAAGATGCCGTCACAGATAGATTGGCTTCAGTGGAGACTGATATGCCTCT
AACATTGAGACAGCATAGAATAAGTGCGACATCATCATCGGAAGAGAGTAGTAACAAAGGTCAAAGACAG
TTGACTGTATCGCCGGAATTTGTAATACGACTCACTATAGGGCGAGCCGCCATCATGGAGGAGCAGAAGC
TGATCTCAGAGGAGGACCTGCATATGGCCATGGAGGCCGAATTCATTAGCACCGTGGTGCTGAATGTGGA
TCTGGAATGCGACCGCTGCTACAAGAAAATTCGCCGCGTGCTGTGCCGCATTCAGGATAAAGCCAATATT
AAAACCATCAGCTACGACGAAAAGAACAACGCCGTGATGGTGAGCGGCCCGTTTGATGCCGATAAAGTGT
GCAAAAAACTGTGCTGCAAAGCCGGTCGCATCATCAAGGACATGCAGGTGAAGGGCAAAGAGAACAAAGG
CGGCAAAGATGCCGCCGGTGATAAAGCCAAACCGGCCGGATCCGTCGACCTGCAGCGGCCGCATAACTAG
CATAACCCCTTGGGGCCTCTAAACGGGTCTTGAGGGGTTTTTTGCGCGCTTGCAGCCAAGCTAATTCCGG
GCGAATTTCTTATGATTTATGATTTTTATTATTAAATAAGTTATAAAAAAAATAAGTGTATACAAATTTT
AAAGTGACTCTTAGGTTTTAAAACGAAAATTCTTATTCTTGAGTAACTCTTTCCTGTAGGTCAGGTTGCT
TTCTCAGGTATAGCATGAGGTCGCTCTTATTGACCACACCTCTACCGGCATGCAAGCTTGGCGTAATCAT
GGTCATAGCTGTTTCCTGTGTGAAATTGTTATCCGCTCACAATTCCACACAACATACGAGCCGGAAGCAT
AAAGTGTAAAGCCTGGGGTGCCTAATGAGTGAGCTAACTCACATTAATTGCGTTGCGCTCACTGCCCGCT
TTCCAGTCGGGAAACCTGTCGTGCCAGCTGCATTAATGAATCGGCCAACGCGCGGGGAGAGGCGGTTTGC
GTATTGGGCGCTCTTCCGCTTCCTCGCTCACTGACTCGCTGCGCTCGGTCGTTCGGCTGCGGCGAGCGGT
ATCAGCTCACTCAAAGGCGGTAATACGGTTATCCACAGAATCAGGGGATAACGCAGGAAAGAACATGTGA
GCAAAAGGCCAGCAAAAGGCCAGGAACCGTAAAAAGGCCGCGTTGCTGGCGTTTTTCCATAGGCTCCGCC
CCCCTGACGAGCATCACAAAAATCGACGCTCAAGTCAGAGGTGGCGAAACCCGACAGGACTATAAAGATA
CCAGGCGTTTCCCCCTGGAAGCTCCCTCGTGCGCTCTCCTGTTCCGACCCTGCCGCTTACCGGATACCTG
TCCGCCTTTCTCCCTTCGGGAAGCGTGGCGCTTTCTCATAGCTCACGCTGTAGGTATCTCAGTTCGGTGT
AGGTCGTTCGCTCCAAGCTGGGCTGTGTGCACGAACCCCCCGTTCAGCCCGACCGCTGCGCCTTATCCGG
TAACTATCGTCTTGAGTCCAACCCGGTAAGACACGACTTATCGCCACTGGCAGCAGCCACTGGTAACAGG
ATTAGCAGAGCGAGGTATGTAGGCGGTGCTACAGAGTTCTTGAAGTGGTGGCCTAACTACGGCTACACTA
GAAGAACAGTATTTGGTATCTGCGCTCTGCTGAAGCCAGTTACCTTCGGAAAAAGAGTTGGTAGCTCTTG
ATCCGGCAAACAAACCACCGCTGGTAGCGGTGGTTTTTTTGTTTGCAAGCAGCAGATTACGCGCAGAAAA
AAAGGATCTCAAGAAGATCCTTTGATCTTTTCTACGGGGTCTGACGCTCAGTGGAACGAAAACTCACGTT
AAGGGATTTTGGTCATGAGATTATCAAAAAGGATCTTCACCTAGATCCTTTTAAATTAAAAATGAAGTTT
TAAATCAATCTAAAGTATATATGAGTAACCTGAGGCTATGGCAGGGCCTGCCGCCCCGACGTTGGCTGCG
AGCCCTGGGCCTTCACCCGAACTTGGGGGGTGGGGTGGGGAAAAGGAAGAAACGCGGGCGTATTGGCCCC
AATGGGGTCTCGGTGGGGTATCGACAGAGTGCCAGCCCTGGGACCGAACCCCGCGTTTATGAACAAACGA
CCCAACACCGTGCGTTTTATTCTGTCTTTTTATTGCCGTCATAGCGCGGGTTCCTTCCGGTATTGTCTCC
TTCCGTGTTTCAGTTAGCCTCCCCCTAGGGTGGGCGAAGAACTCCAGCATGAGATCCCCGCGCTGGAGGA
TCATCCAGCCGGCGTCCCGGAAAACGATTCCGAAGCCCAACCTTTCATAGAAGGCGGCGGTGGAATCGAA
ATCTCGTGATGGCAGGTTGGGCGTCGCTTGGTCGGTCATTTCGAACCCCAGAGTCCCGCTCAGAAGAACT
CGTCAAGAAGGCGATAGAAGGCGATGCGCTGCGAATCGGGAGCGGCGATACCGTAAAGCACGAGGAAGCG
GTCAGCCCATTCGCCGCCAAGCTCTTCAGCAATATCACGGGTAGCCAACGCTATGTCCTGATAGCGGTCC
GCCACACCCAGCCGGCCACAGTCGATGAATCCAGAAAAGCGGCCATTTTCCACCATGATATTCGGCAAGC
AGGCATCGCCATGAGTCACGACGAGATCCTCGCCGTCGGGCATGCTCGCCTTGAGCCTGGCGAACAGTTC
GGCTGGCGCGAGCCCCTGATGCTCTTCGTCCAGATCATCCTGATCGACAAGACCGGCTTCCATCCGAGTA
CGTGCTCGCTCGATGCGATGTTTCGCTTGGTGGTCGAATGGGCAGGTAGCCGGATCAAGCGTATGCAGCC
GCCGCATTGCATCAGCCATGATGGATACTTTCTCGGCAGGAGCAAGGTGAGATGACAGGAGATCCTGCCC
CGGCACTTCGCCCAATAGCAGCCAGTCCCTTCCCGCTTCAGTGACAACGTCGAGCACAGCTGCGCAAGGA
ACGCCCGTCGTGGCCAGCCACGATAGCCGCGCTGCCTCGTCTTGCAGTTCATTCAGGGCACCGGACAGGT
CGGTCTTGACAAAAAGAACCGGGCGCCCCTGCGCTGACAGCCGGAACACGGCGGCATCAGAGCAGCCGAT
TGTCTGTTGTGCCCAGTCATAGCCGAATAGCCTCTCCACCCAAGCGGCCGGAGAACCTGCGTGCAATCCA
TCTTGTTCAATCATACTCTTCCTTTTTCAATATTATTGAAGCATTTATCAGGGTTATTGTCTCATGAGCG
GATACATATTTGAATGTATTTAGAAAAATAAACAAATAGGGGTTCCGCGCACATTTCCCCGAAAAGTGCC
ACCTGAACGAAGCATCTGTGCTTCATTTTGTAGAACAAAAATGCAACGCGAGAGCGCTAATTTTTCAAAC
AAAGAATCTGAGCTGCATTTTTACAGAACAGAAATGCAACGCGAAAGCGCTATTTTACCAACGAAGAATC
TGTGCTTCATTTTTGTAAAACAAAAATGCAACGCGAGAGCGCTAATTTTTCAAACAAAGAATCTGAGCTG
CATTTTTACAGAACAGAAATGCAACGCGAGAGCGCTATTTTACCAACAAAGAATCTATACTTCTTTTTTG
TTCTACAAAAATGCATCCCGAGAGCGCTATTTTTCTAACAAAGCATCTTAGATTACTTTTTTTCTCCTTT
GTGCGCTCTATAATGCAGTCTCTTGATAACTTTTTGCACTGTAGGTCCGTTAAGGTTAGAAGAAGGCTAC
TTTGGTGTCTATTTTCTCTTCCATAAAAAAAGCCTGACTCCACTTCCCGCGTTTACTGATTACTAGCGAA
GCTGCGGGTGCATTTTTTCAAGATAAAGGCATCCCCGATTATATTCTATACCGATGTGGATTGCGCATAC
TTTGTGAACAGAAAGTGATAGCGTTGATGATTCTTCATTGGTCAGAAAATTATGAACGGTTTCTTCTATT
TTGTCTCTATATACTACGTATAGGAAATGTTTACATTTTCGTATTGTTTTCGATTCACTCTATGAATAGT
TCTTACTACAATTTTTTTGTCTAAAGAGTAATACTAGAGATAAACATAAAAAATGTAGAGGTCGAGTTTA
GATGCAAGTTCAAGGAGCGAAAGGTGGATGGGTAGGTTATATAGGGATATAGCACAGAGATATATAGCAA
AGAGATACTTTTGAGCAATGTTTGTGGAAGCGGTATTCGCAATATTTTAGTAGCTCGTTACAGTCCGGTG
CGTTTTTGGTTTTTTGAAAGTGCGTCTTCAGAGCGCTTTTGGTTTTCAAAAGCGCTCTGAAGTTCCTATA
CTTTCTAGAGAATAGGAACTTCGGAATAGGAACTTCAAAGCGTTTCCGAAAACGAGCGCTTCCGAAAATG
CAACGCGAGCTGCGCACATACAGCTCACTGTTCACGTCGCACCTATATCTGCGTGTTGCCTGTATATATA
TATACATGAGAAGAACGGCATAGTGCGTGTTTATGCTTAAATGCGTACTTATATGCGTCTATTTATGTAG
GATGAAAGGTAGTCTAGTACCTCCTGTGATATTATCCCATTCCATGCGGGGTATCGTATGCTTCCTTCAG
CACTACCCTTTAGCTGTTCTATATGCTGCCACTCCTCAATTGGATTAGTCTCATCCTTCAATGCTATCAT
TTCCTTTGATATTGGATCATACTAAGAAACCATTATTATCATGACATTAACCTATAAAAATAGGCGTATC
ACGAGGCCCTTTCGTCTCGCGCGTTTCGGTGATGACGGTGAAAACCTCTGACACATGCAGCTCCCGGAGA
CGGTCACAGCTTGTCTGTAAGCGGATGCCGGGAGCAGACAAGCCCGTCAGGGCGCGTCAGCGGGTGTTGG
CGGGTGTCGGGGCTGGCTTAACTATGCGGCATCAGAGCAGATTGTACTGAGAGTGCACCATAGATCAACG
ACATTACTATATATATAATATAGGAAGCATTTAATAGAACAGCATCGTAATATATGTGTACTTTGCAGTT
ATGACGCCAGATGGCAGTAGTGGAAGATATTCTTTATTGAAAAATAGCTTGTCACCTTACGTACAATCTT
GATCCGGAGCTTTTCTTTTTTTGCCGATTAAGAATTAATTCGGTCGAAAAAAGAAAAGGAGAGGGCCAAG
AGGGAGGGCATTGGTGACTATTGAGCACGTGAGTATACGTGATTAAGCACACAAAGGCAGCTTGGAGTAT
GTCTGTTATTAATTTCACAGGTAGTTCTGGTCCATTGGTGAAAGTTTGCGGCTTGCAGAGCACAGAGGCC
GCAGAATGTGCTCTAGATTCCGATGCTGACTTGCTGGGTATTATATGTGTGCCCAATAGAAAGAGAACAA
TTGACCCGGTTATTGCAAGGAAAATTTCAAGTCTTGTAAAAGCATATAAAAATAGTTCAGGCACTCCGAA
ATACTTGGTTGGCGTGTTTCGTAATCAACCTAAGGAGGATGTTTTGGCTCTGGTCAATGATTACGGCATT
GATATCGTCCAACTGCATGGAGATGAGTCGTGGCAAGAATACCAAGAGTTCCTCGGTTTGCCAGTTATTA
AAAGACTCGTATTTCCAAAAGACTGCAACATACTACTCAGTGCAGCTTCACAGAAACCTCATTCGTTTAT
TCCCTTGTTTGATTCAGAAGCAGGTGGGACAGGTGAACTTTTGGATTGGAACTCGATTTCTGACTGGGTT
GGAAGGCAAGAGAGCCCCGAAAGCTTACATTTTATGTTAGCTGGTGGACTGACGCCAGAAAATGTTGGTG
ATGCGCTTAGATTAAATGGCGTTATTGGTGTTGATGTAAGCGGAGGTGTGGAGACAAATGGTGTAAAAGA
CTCTAACAAAATAGCAAATTTCGTCAAAAATGCTAAGAAATAGGTTATTACTGAGTAGTATTTATTTAAG
TATTGTTTGTGCACTTGCCGATCTATGCGGTGTGAAATACCGCACAGATGCGTAAGGAGAAAATACCGCA
TCAGGAAATTGTAAGCGTTAATATTTTGTTAAAATTCGCGTTAAATTTTTGTTAAATCAGCTCATTTTTT
AACCAATAGGCCGAAATCGGCAAAATCCCTTATAAATCAAAAGAATAGACCGAGATAGGGT
[37 nt withheld, positions 7202-7238]
AAAGAACGTGGACTCCAACGTCAAAGG
[49 nt withheld, positions 7266-7314]
T
[91 nt withheld, positions 7316-7406]
G
[124 nt withheld, positions 7408-7531]
CCATTCGCCATTCAGGCTGCGCAACTGTTGGGAAGGGCGAT
