>Addgene plasmid #168447 | pTL386 | depositor partial sequence | sequence record 326547 | insert
GAATTCATTAGCACCGTGGTGCTGAATGTGGATCTGGAATGCGACCGCTGCTACAAGAAAATTCGCCGCG
TGCTGTGCCGCATTCAGGATAAAGCCAATATTAAAACCATCAGCTACGACGAAAAGAACAACGCCGTGAT
GGTGAGCGGCCCGTTTGATGCCGATAAAGTGTGCAAAAAACTGTGCTGCAAAGCCGGTCGCATCATCAAG
GACATGCAGGTGAAGGGCAAAGAGAACAAAGGCGGCAAAGATGCCGCCGGTGATAAAGCCAAACCGGCCG
GATCC
